>Addgene plasmid #100127 | pGL4-Cluster Promoter Delta 2 | depositor full sequence | sequence record 183256 | pGL4-Cluster Promoter Delta 2 sequence 9066 bps
CGAAACAAAACAAACTAGCAAAATAGGCTGTCCCCAGTGCAAGTGCAGGTGCCAGAACATTTCTCTGGCC
TAACTGGCCGGTACCGAGCTCGGATCCACTAGTAACGGCCGCCAGTGTGCTGGAATTCGCCCTTGAGGCT
GGACTCGATCCTTTAACCTGGCAGGCCACCTTCTCCTCTGACTTGGGTAGGGGACCCCTCTGGGGTGGAC
GCTTATGTTTCACCTGCTCGGGGGTCAAAGTCGACCGGGGTGTCGCCTGGTAAAAAGCAGCAAGGGCCGC
ACCCGCACGCTTCTCTCTCCTCTCGCCTTTGCTCCGAGCGACGATTCTCTACTCATCGAGGATTCATGGG
AGCCAAGAGCCCGGGCAAGGCCCGCCGCCCCAGTGCCTCCGCTCTGCAGCTCGCCCTCTGATTCAACTCC
TGCAGGCTTCAGCATCCCGAATGCTTATTTTATTTTATTTTATTTCATTTTATTTATTGAGACGGAGTTT
CGTTCTTGTTGCCCAGGCTGGAGTGCAATGGCGCGATCTCGGCTCACCGCAACCTCCTCTTTCCGGGTTC
AAGCGATTCTCCTGCCTCAGCCTCCGGAGTAGCTGGCATTACAGGCGAGTGCCGCCACACCCGGCTAATT
TTGTATTTTTAGTAGAGATGGGCTTTCTCCATGTTAGTCACGCTGGTTGGTCTCGAACTTCTGATCTCAG
GTGATCCACCCGCCTCGGCCTCCCAAAGAGCTGGGATTGCAGGCGTGAGCCACTGCGCCCGGCCCAGGTT
GCTTTTTAAAAAATCAATTTATTGGCCGGGCGCGGTGGCTCACGCCTGTGATCCCAACACTTTGGGAGAC
CGAGGTGGGCGGATCACGAGGTCAGGAGATCGAGACCATCCTGACTAACACGGTGAAACCCCGCCTCTAC
TAAAAAAAAAAAAAAAAAGAAAAAAGGAAAAAAAATTAGCCGGGCGTGGTGGCACGCGCCTGTAATCCCA
GCTACTCGGGAGACTGAGGCAGGAGAATCGCTTGAGCCCAGGAGGCGGAGGTTGCAGTGAGCCTAAATAG
CGCCACTGCACTCCAGTCTGGGCTACAGAGCGAGACTCCGTCTCAAAACAAACAAACAAACAAAAAACAA
TTCCTGCAGTTTCTTTTTTTAATTGAAAATTCAATGCAAGAATATGGTAAGCAACACACATTGGCTTCGA
ACAGTCCCGAAAGACATACAATGAAAAGAAAAATCTCCAACCCTCTGCGCTGAGACCTTTCGTGCAGAAA
AAACCTGATGTTTAACCCCCTGCCCCATTTATATTTTTACACAAATAGGAATCCACGTGCCTTTTGCGTT
TTTCACTGAACGCCTAGGCGACTTTCCAGGATATATAAAGACCCCATGTTTTCCTCATTCTTTTAAAGAG
CTGGGTCGATTCCGAAGACAGAATCTCCTTTCATTTGACAGTCTCTGTGTTTCTCCTTCTTTCGAATCTC
TGCATCCTCCGACCCCGCAGCCGGGAAGGAACCACTCCAGCCTCCCGTCCAAACAGAACCCTACAGGGCC
CTACCTCGATCAGAGGAAAAACGCACAGAAGCACACGCATACGGTTTTCGAAAAATGTCGGGAAGTTCGT
TGGGTTTCCAGTGACTTTGTTGACCCACGAGAATCTAGATGCTAGAGCAAAGGACCGAGGGCTAAGGGCT
GGGCCAAGATCGAAAGACTCCCGCTTTGGCTTCCCCGGCACGTGGCCCTGGCGGAGGAAGCACCAGGGAC
ACAGCGGCTGGGGCGGGCACCCGGCGGCAGTCGCGCGGACGAGGGTGCAGGGCGTGCTGAGGCCATCTCG
CTGGGCCTGCAGTTTGCAGAGATCTCCGGGTCGCCAAGTACCCACGTGCTCACATGTGCATTTTCTTCAT
CCCCAGAGGTGCGAGTCATTCTGCCCATTTTGCAAATGGGAAACTGAGGCTTAGAGAGGTGAAGTGAATC
CCTCGAGATCGAGATCACAGAGGGACTGGAGCAGGGGAGGACTGGAACTCTGGGTTCCTCTCACTGGGGT
TATACTAGTTATGCCATGGGGCCAGGGTTAGCAGGAGAACCTCACCATTCGGAGAGGGGCCAATGGCAGA
ACCACGGCCGCATCAGTGGGTCTGCGTGAGGGGCTTGTATCCCGGGCACCTTTCCCCCTAGTCCTGCCGC
CGGAGGAATGGGAAGGGAGGGGAAGACCGATGGTTACTTCTTTGCCCAAGGTCTTCAGCACGAGTGGGAT
TGTCATGGAGCTGGCGAAGGGAGCCGTGTGGGGTAGGGACTAGGAGGGAGCAAGCCAGAGGGACAAGCCG
CGACACCATTAAAAAGGACGGAGCGCAAGGCGCCGAGTCTCCTAGGTGGGGGCAGCAAGGAAGACAGCGG
GTCTTTCCTAAACCTGGCCAAGCGTCGAGGAACCCAAAACTACCCGTCCCGGGGCGCACGACTCCGGGCA
GCGTGGGACGCCTGTGGCGAGGCGGAAGGGATCTCTCCAGCGAGAGGGAATGGGGCAATTGCCAGACGGA
CATTGGATCTGCAGAAGGAGGGGGTAGGATACACGCGGGCTTAGGATGCGCTGGACAGGCCAGCAAAGTG
AGGACCCCAGGTCGTCCTGAGCCACCTCTTCCCCCGCCTGAGCCCTGAGCCGTAAGGGATCCAGGGTATC
AGGTCCCCGGGGGCCGCCCCCTCACCGTCCGAGTCCAGCTCCGGTTACCTGCCTGGCCTGCTCCTTAAAA
TATGTATGAGGCCCTTGCGGGTGCAGTTTCGCGGCCCCTCCCGGAGTGGGGCTGGGGGACTCAGGGTGCG
AGGGGAGCTGAGGGGGGAGGAAGCGACGCGAGCTCCCCGGCCGGGGCCTTCTCGACTTTCAGCAGCGCAT
TTAAGAAAAGGTGGAAATCGGATCTGTCTCGGCGGCGCCCCAGCCCCGCCCGCTCCGACGGCCGGACCTC
GCGGCCCAGCGGCTAGCTTTCTGCTGCGCGGTGTCTGGTTCTCGACAGCAGGTGAATGGGCCAGGGCGGG
GCGCCCGGAGCGCGGGGGGCGGGGCGCGCGTTATAAAGGGGAGCAGCAGGCCGCGGGGGCCACTCGCAGT
CCGCAAGGCCTGCGCTTCCCGCTTTGCGGTCCTGGGCACACCCGGCCCGGGTTGCCCAGCATCGCATGGG
TCTGAGGACCAGGTAGGGCGCGGGTGCAGAGACAGCCAGGGAGGCTCGAGGCGACCTAGATGGGCGGGGG
AATGCTAGTAGGACGGGGAGGGGTTAATGTGGAGCTATCACCCCCTTTTGGCCCGTTGGGCTCTGTGACG
TGCTCATTATCTCCGCTGTCCGGGTTCTCGCTCACCGTGCCCATCCCTGGCTGCATGGGGAGAGGGGCCC
CGAGGCCCTGAGACTCGTCCAGTTATCCACCTGGGGTGGGAATCTTGCTTCCCGATCCATCTGGCTGCGA
CATCTACGGCTTCAGCAGGCCCTGCCCGGGAGTCGGGCATATTGAAGGGTTCGTATCCTTGCCGTCACCC
TTGGCCCCTCCCGGCTCGGCAGGAGCTGGGGGTGGGGAAACTATAGATTTCCCGGGCCCCGCTTCCACTG
CCTCACCCCCTTCTTTTGCTCGAGCCCAAGACAAGGTGTTAACGGTCTTCAAGTGCAAGGGTTAGGTTTG
GTGGGAGCATAGGCTAAGCACCACCCTCATTTTACAGGGGCTTCTAGGGTGCCAGATCTGCGGGGGTCGA
TTGGGAAGAACTAGAAGCTAAAAAGGAGAAGGGCGGATTAACGTTTTATTTTAATCTGGTTTTGAGCTGC
CGTTGCCGTCTGGGGCGGCCGGGCGGGGCGGAGCTGGGACTGCCAAGGGCAGCCAAAGCAGCAGGGAGGG
AGGGGGCGCTCCGGTGCTCAGGATGCTGGGGAAGAAGGAAGAGGCCACCCCAACGCTGACAGCTTGGAGG
ACCTAGCCCCTGCCCCCCGGTCCCTTCTGAATGCTCCGGGTGGTGTCAGACCAAAGGACGGTTGAGAAGG
ATCTAATCCGCGTCCGCGCCCCAGCCCCGGCTGGCCCCGCCCCCTCCCGAGGGAGCCACTGTCGCAGTGG
GGGGAGGGGGAGATGGGAACGGGTCTGGGGGGCGGCTCCCCTCCCCCTCCCTCTCTTGGGACAGACAGCC
TTTGTTCCCGGCGGCGGCGGCAGCGGTGGCCAGACACCTGTGAGGCCGCAGAACTGGCCGAGGGTGGGCG
TGTGAGGACATGGAGGCCCCTTGTCCCCATTCCAGCCCTGCGCCCCTGGGTCCGGGTGCGCCCCCTGAGA
CAGGTCAGCCTTGAGCACCTTTCTGCGGGGAGACTGCAGAGATCGTCCAGTGGCCCTACGGTGCGCCCCA
GCTCCCAACGCACTTCCCCTCCCCCCTCCCAGGGTCGGATTTCCAAGCACGCCACGCCACACACACCTCG
GCTAGCTCCGGGCTCAGAGGGCGCTGGGGTGGCAGGGCGTCCGGGCGCACCTCGGCTAGCGGCACCCTAG
CCCGAGGGCAGGAGGCGGGGATAGAAGGCGGGCGACGGGACCCCTTGGGGCCAGACCCGGCCGGGTTGGG
CAAGCAGGCGGGGCTCCCGGCGTCTCCGCAGTCCCGGACGGGCGTGCCCTGCGCCGCGCACCAACCGGAG
CCACATTCAAGGTGAATCATCCCCGGCCCGCCCCCTGCCCCTCCCCGCCTCGCGGCACCTGAGCCAATGG
CGCTGCGCGAGGGGCGGGCGGGGCCCGGGGCGGGGGGCGGTAAAACCCTCCTGGAGTCATTCTCTGTGCA
CTCCGTCGAGCCCCCGCGCAGCCGTGCCGGAGCCGCAGGGCCTCCGTCCAGCCGCGCGGTCCGGGCAGCC
CGCGCCCCCTGTTCTTCCGGTCCTCGGGCCCAGGTACCTGAGCTCGCTAGCCTCGAGGATATCAAGATCT
GGCCTCGGCGGCCAAGCTTAGACACTAGAGGGTATATAATGGAAGCTCGACTTCCAGCTTGGCAATCCGG
TACTGTTGGTAAAGCCACCATGGAAGATGCCAAAAACATTAAGAAGGGCCCAGCGCCATTCTACCCACTC
GAAGACGGGACCGCCGGCGAGCAGCTGCACAAAGCCATGAAGCGCTACGCCCTGGTGCCCGGCACCATCG
CCTTTACCGACGCACATATCGAGGTGGACATTACCTACGCCGAGTACTTCGAGATGAGCGTTCGGCTGGC
AGAAGCTATGAAGCGCTATGGGCTGAATACAAACCATCGGATCGTGGTGTGCAGCGAGAATAGCTTGCAG
TTCTTCATGCCCGTGTTGGGTGCCCTGTTCATCGGTGTGGCTGTGGCCCCAGCTAACGACATCTACAACG
AGCGCGAGCTGCTGAACAGCATGGGCATCAGCCAGCCCACCGTCGTATTCGTGAGCAAGAAAGGGCTGCA
AAAGATCCTCAACGTGCAAAAGAAGCTACCGATCATACAAAAGATCATCATCATGGATAGCAAGACCGAC
TACCAGGGCTTCCAAAGCATGTACACCTTCGTGACTTCCCATTTGCCACCCGGCTTCAACGAGTACGACT
TCGTGCCCGAGAGCTTCGACCGGGACAAAACCATCGCCCTGATCATGAACAGTAGTGGCAGTACCGGATT
GCCCAAGGGCGTAGCCCTACCGCACCGCACCGCTTGTGTCCGATTCAGTCATGCCCGCGACCCCATCTTC
GGCAACCAGATCATCCCCGACACCGCTATCCTCAGCGTGGTGCCATTTCACCACGGCTTCGGCATGTTCA
CCACGCTGGGCTACTTGATCTGCGGCTTTCGGGTCGTGCTCATGTACCGCTTCGAGGAGGAGCTATTCTT
GCGCAGCTTGCAAGACTATAAGATTCAATCTGCCCTGCTGGTGCCCACACTATTTAGCTTCTTCGCTAAG
AGCACTCTCATCGACAAGTACGACCTAAGCAACTTGCACGAGATCGCCAGCGGCGGGGCGCCGCTCAGCA
AGGAGGTAGGTGAGGCCGTGGCCAAACGCTTCCACCTACCAGGCATCCGCCAGGGCTACGGCCTGACAGA
AACAACCAGCGCCATTCTGATCACCCCCGAAGGGGACGACAAGCCTGGCGCAGTAGGCAAGGTGGTGCCC
TTCTTCGAGGCTAAGGTGGTGGACTTGGACACCGGTAAGACACTGGGTGTGAACCAGCGCGGCGAGCTGT
GCGTCCGTGGCCCCATGATCATGAGCGGCTACGTTAACAACCCCGAGGCTACAAACGCTCTCATCGACAA
GGACGGCTGGCTGCACAGCGGCGACATCGCCTACTGGGACGAGGACGAGCACTTCTTCATCGTGGACCGG
CTGAAGAGCCTGATCAAATACAAGGGCTACCAGGTAGCCCCAGCCGAACTGGAGAGCATCCTGCTGCAAC
ACCCCAACATCTTCGACGCCGGGGTCGCCGGCCTGCCCGACGACGATGCCGGCGAGCTGCCCGCCGCAGT
CGTCGTGCTGGAACACGGTAAAACCATGACCGAGAAGGAGATCGTGGACTATGTGGCCAGCCAGGTTACA
ACCGCCAAGAAGCTGCGCGGTGGTGTTGTGTTCGTGGACGAGGTGCCTAAAGGACTGACCGGCAAGTTGG
ACGCCCGCAAGATCCGCGAGATTCTCATTAAGGCCAAGAAGGGCGGCAAGATCGCCGTGTAATAATTCTA
GAGTCGGGGCGGCCGGCCGCTTCGAGCAGACATGATAAGATACATTGATGAGTTTGGACAAACCACAACT
AGAATGCAGTGAAAAAAATGCTTTATTTGTGAAATTTGTGATGCTATTGCTTTATTTGTAACCATTATAA
GCTGCAATAAACAAGTTAACAACAACAATTGCATTCATTTTATGTTTCAGGTTCAGGGGGAGGTGTGGGA
GGTTTTTTAAAGCAAGTAAAACCTCTACAAATGTGGTAAAATCGATAAGGATCCGTCGACCGATGCCCTT
GAGAGCCTTCAACCCAGTCAGCTCCTTCCGGTGGGCGCGGGGCATGACTATCGTCGCCGCACTTATGACT
GTCTTCTTTATCATGCAACTCGTAGGACAGGTGCCGGCAGCGCTCTTCCGCTTCCTCGCTCACTGACTCG
CTGCGCTCGGTCGTTCGGCTGCGGCGAGCGGTATCAGCTCACTCAAAGGCGGTAATACGGTTATCCACAG
AATCAGGGGATAACGCAGGAAAGAACATGTGAGCAAAAGGCCAGCAAAAGGCCAGGAACCGTAAAAAGGC
CGCGTTGCTGGCGTTTTTCCATAGGCTCCGCCCCCCTGACGAGCATCACAAAAATCGACGCTCAAGTCAG
AGGTGGCGAAACCCGACAGGACTATAAAGATACCAGGCGTTTCCCCCTGGAAGCTCCCTCGTGCGCTCTC
CTGTTCCGACCCTGCCGCTTACCGGATACCTGTCCGCCTTTCTCCCTTCGGGAAGCGTGGCGCTTTCTCA
TAGCTCACGCTGTAGGTATCTCAGTTCGGTGTAGGTCGTTCGCTCCAAGCTGGGCTGTGTGCACGAACCC
CCCGTTCAGCCCGACCGCTGCGCCTTATCCGGTAACTATCGTCTTGAGTCCAACCCGGTAAGACACGACT
TATCGCCACTGGCAGCAGCCACTGGTAACAGGATTAGCAGAGCGAGGTATGTAGGCGGTGCTACAGAGTT
CTTGAAGTGGTGGCCTAACTACGGCTACACTAGAAGAACAGTATTTGGTATCTGCGCTCTGCTGAAGCCA
GTTACCTTCGGAAAAAGAGTTGGTAGCTCTTGATCCGGCAAACAAACCACCGCTGGTAGCGGTGGTTTTT
TTGTTTGCAAGCAGCAGATTACGCGCAGAAAAAAAGGATCTCAAGAAGATCCTTTGATCTTTTCTACGGG
GTCTGACGCTCAGTGGAACGAAAACTCACGTTAAGGGATTTTGGTCATGAGATTATCAAAAAGGATCTTC
ACCTAGATCCTTTTAAATTAAAAATGAAGTTTTAAATCAATCTAAAGTATATATGAGTAAACTTGGTCTG
ACAGCGGCCGCAAATGCTAAACCACTGCAGTGGTTACCAGTGCTTGATCAGTGAGGCACCGATCTCAGCG
ATCTGCCTATTTCGTTCGTCCATAGTGGCCTGACTCCCCGTCGTGTAGATCACTACGATTCGTGAGGGCT
TACCATCAGGCCCCAGCGCAGCAATGATGCCGCGAGAGCCGCGTTCACCGGCCCCCGATTTGTCAGCAAT
GAACCAGCCAGCAGGGAGGGCCGAGCGAAGAAGTGGTCCTGCTACTTTGTCCGCCTCCATCCAGTCTATG
AGCTGCTGTCGTGATGCTAGAGTAAGAAGTTCGCCAGTGAGTAGTTTCCGAAGAGTTGTGGCCATTGCTA
CTGGCATCGTGGTATCACGCTCGTCGTTCGGTATGGCTTCGTTCAACTCTGGTTCCCAGCGGTCAAGCCG
GGTCACATGATCACCCATATTATGAAGAAATGCAGTCAGCTCCTTAGGGCCTCCGATCGTTGTCAGAAGT
AAGTTGGCCGCGGTGTTGTCGCTCATGGTAATGGCAGCACTACACAATTCTCTTACCGTCATGCCATCCG
TAAGATGCTTTTCCGTGACCGGCGAGTACTCAACCAAGTCGTTTTGTGAGTAGTGTATACGGCGACCAAG
CTGCTCTTGCCCGGCGTCTATACGGGACAACACCGCGCCACATAGCAGTACTTTGAAAGTGCTCATCATC
GGGAATCGTTCTTCGGGGCGGAAAGACTCAAGGATCTTGCCGCTATTGAGATCCAGTTCGATATAGCCCA
CTCTTGCACCCAGTTGATCTTCAGCATCTTTTACTTTCACCAGCGTTTCGGGGTGTGCAAAAACAGGCAA
GCAAAATGCCGCAAAGAAGGGAATGAGTGCGACACGAAAATGTTGGATGCTCATACTCGTCCTTTTTCAA
TATTATTGAAGCATTTATCAGGGTTACTAGTACGTCTCTCAAGGATAAGTAAGTAATATTAAGGTACGGG
AGGTATTGGACAGGCCGCAATAAAATATCTTTATTTTCATTACATCTGTGTGTTGGTTTTTTGTGTGAAT
CGATAGTACTAACATACGCTCTCCATCAAAACAAAA
Features (pLannotate 1.2.2; 13 found; start..end, strand, type, name):
    496..699     +  CDS            C9orf85 (fragment): CI085_HUMAN - Experimental evidence at protein level: Swiss-Prot protein existence level 1. From Homo sapiens (Human).
    703..762     -  CDS            OR1F12 (fragment): OR1FC_HUMAN - Also known as OR1F12P. Protein inferred from homology: Swiss-Prot protein existence level 3. Odorant receptor. From Homo sapiens (Human).
    857..1087    -  CDS            C9orf85 (fragment): CI085_HUMAN - Experimental evidence at protein level: Swiss-Prot protein existence level 1. From Homo sapiens (Human).
   4926..4957    +  promoter       minP: minimal TATA-box promoter with low basal activity
   4990..6642    +  CDS            luciferase: firefly luciferase synthetic luc2 version of the luciferase gene
   6686..6807    -  polyA_signal   SV40 poly(A) signal: SV40 polyadenylation signal
   6830..6898    -  CDS            large T antigen (fragment): large T antigen from SV40 (simian virus 40)
   6914..7046    +  CDS            TcR (fragment): tetracycline efflux protein; tet; confers resistance to tetracycline
   7226..7814    -  rep_origin     ori: high-copy-number ColE1/pMB1/pBR322/pUC origin of replication
   8014..8874    -  CDS            AmpR: β-lactamase confers resistance to ampicillin, carbenicillin, and related antibiotics
   8875..8916    -  promoter       AmpR promoter (fragment): bla
   8979..9027    +  polyA_signal   poly(A) signal: synthetic polyadenylation signal
   9041..66      +  misc_feature   pause site (across the origin): RNA polymerase II transcriptional pause signal from the human α2 globin gene
