>Addgene plasmid #100127 | pGL4-Cluster Promoter Delta 2 | addgene full sequence | sequence record 193331 | Addgene NGS Result
CGAAACAAAACAAACTAGCAAAATAGGCTGTCCCCAGTGCAAGTGCAGGTGCCAGAACATTTCTCTGGCC
TAACTGGCCGGTACCGAGCTCGGATCCACTAGTAACGGCCGCCAGTGTGCTGGAATTCGCCCTTGAGGCT
GGACTCGATCCTTTAACCTGGCAGGCCACCTTCTCCTCTGACTTGGGTAGGGGACCCCTCTGGGGTGGAC
GCTTATGTTTCACCTGCTCGGGGGTCAAAGTCGACCGGGGTGTCGCCTGGTAAAAAGCAGCAAGGGCCGC
ACCCGCACGCTTCTCTCTCCTCTCGCCTTTGCTCCGAGCGACGATTCTCTACTCATCGAGGATTCATGGG
AGCCAAGAGCCCGGGCGAGGCCCGCCGCCCCAGTGCCTCCGCTCTGCAGCTCGCCCTCTGATTCAACTCC
TGCAGGCTTCAGCATCCCGAATGCTTATTTTATTTTATTTTATTTCATTTTATTTATTGAGACGGAGTTT
CGTTCTTGTTGCCCAGGCTGGAGTGCAATGGCGCGATCTCGGCTCACCGCAACCTCCTCTTTCCGGGTTC
AAGCGATTCTCCTGCCTCAGCCTCCGGAGTAGCTGGCATTACAGGCGAGTGCCGCCACACCCGGCTAATT
TTGTATTTTTAGTAGAGATGGGCTTTCTCCATGTTAGTCACGCTGGTTGGTCTCGAACTTCTGATCTCAG
GTGATCCACCCGCCTCGGCCTCCCAAAGAGCTGGGATTACAGGCGTGAGCCACTGCGCCCGGCCCAGGTT
GCTTTTTAAAAAATCAATTTATTGGCCGGGCGCGGTGGCTCACGCCTGTGATCCCAACACTTTGGGAGAC
CGAGGTGGGCGGATCACGAGGTCAGGAGATCGAGACCATCCTGACTAACACGGTGAAACCCCGCCTCTAC
TAAAAAAAAAAAAAAAAAAGAAAAAAGGAAAAAAATTAGCCGGGCGTGGTGGCACGCGCCTGTAATCCCA
GCTACTCGGGAGACTGAGGCAGGAGAATTGCTTGAGCCCAGGAGGCGGAGGTTGCAGTGAGCCTAAATAG
CGCCACTGCACTCCAGTCTGGGCTACAGAGCGAGACTCCGTCTCAAAACAAACAAACAAACAAAAAACAA
TTCCTGCAGTTTCTTTTTTTAATTGAAAATTCAATGCAAGAATATGGTAAGCAACACACATTGGCTTCGA
ACAGTCCCGAAAGACATACAATGAAAAGAAAAATCTCCAACCCTCTGCGCTGAGACCTTTCGTGCAGAAA
AAACCTGATGTTTAACCCCCTGCCCCATTTATATTTTTACACAAATAGGAATCCACGTGCCTTTTGCGTT
TTTCACTGAACGCCTAGGCGACTTTCCAGGATATATAAAGACCCCATGTTTTCCTCATTCTTTTAAAGAG
CTGGGTCGATTCCGAAGACAGAATCTCCTTTCATTTGACAGTCTCTGTGTTTCTCCTTCTTTCGAATCTC
TGCATCCTCCGACCCCGCAGCCGGGAAGGAACCACTCCAGCCTCCCGTCCAAACAGAACCCTACAGGGCC
CTACCTCGATCAGAGGAAAAACGCACAGAAGCACACGCATACGGTTTTCGAAAAATGTCGGGAAGTTCGT
TGGGTTTCCAGTGACTTTGTTGACCCACGAGAATCTAGATGCTAGAGCAAAGGACCGAGGGCTAAGGGCT
GAGCCAAGATCGAAAGACTCCCGCTTTGGCTTCCCCGGCACGTGGCCCTGGCGGAGGAAGCACCAGGGAC
ACAGCGGCTGGGGCGGGCACCCGGCGGCAGTCGCGCGGACGAGGGTGCAGGGCGTGCTGAGGCCATCTCG
CTGGGCCTGCAGTTTGCAGAGATCTCCGGGTCGCCAAGTACCCACGTGCTCACATGTGCATTTTCTTCAT
CCCCAGAGGTGCGAGTCATTCTGCCCATTTTGCAAATGGGAAACTGAGGCTTAGAGAGGTGAAGTGAATC
CCTCGAGATCGAGATCACAGAGGGACTGGAGCAGGGGAGGACTGGAACTCTGGGTTCCTCTCACTGGGGT
TATACTAGTTATGCCATGGGGCCAGGGTTAGCAGGAGAACCTCACCATTCGGAGAGGGGCCAATGGCAGA
ACCACGGCCGCATCAGTGGGTCTGCGTGAGGGGCTTGTATCCCGGGCACCTTTCCCCCTAGTCCTGCCGC
CGGAGGAATGGGAAGGGAGGGGAAGACCGATGGTTACTTCTTTGCCCAAGGTCTTCAGCACGAGTGGGAT
TGTCATGGAGCTGGCGAAGGGAGCCGTGTGGGGTAGGGACTAGGAGGGAGCAAGCCAGAGGGACAAGCCG
CGACACCATTAAATAGGACGGAGCGCAAGGCGCCGAGTCTCCTAGGTGGGGGCAGCAAGGAAGACAGCGG
GTCTTTCCTAAACCTGGCCAAGCGTCGAGGAACCCAAAACTACCCGTCCCGGGGCGCACGACTCCGGGCA
GCGTGGGACGCCTGTGGCGAGGCGGAAGGGATCTCTCCAGCGAGAGGGAATGCGGCAATTGCCAGACGGA
CATTGGATCTGCAGAAGGAGGGGGTAGGATACACGCGGGCTTAGGATGCGCTGGACAGGCCAGCAAAGTG
AGGACCCCAGGTCGTCCTGAGCCACCTCTTCCCCCGCCTGAGCCCTGAGCCGTAAGGGATCCAGGGTATC
AGGTCCCCGGGGGCCGCCCCCTCACCGTCCGAGTCCAGCTCCGGTTACCTGCCTGGCCTGCTCCTTAAAA
TATGTATGAGGCCCTTGCGGGTGCAGTTTCGCGGCCCCTCCCGGAGTGGGGCTGGGGGACTCAGGGTGCG
AGGGGAGCTGAGGGGGGAGGAAGCGACGCGAGCTCCCCGGCCGGGGCCTTCTCGACTTTCAGCAGCGCAT
TTAAGAAAAGGTGGAAATCGGATCTGTCTCGGCGGCGCCCCAGCCCCGCCCGCTCCGACGGCCGGACCTC
GCGGCCCAGCGGCTAGCTTTCTGCTGCGCGGTGTCTGGTTCTCGACAGCAGGTGAATGGGCCAGGGCGGG
GCGCCCGGAGCGCGGGGGGCGGGGCGCGCGTTATAAAGGGGAGCAGCAGGCCGCGGGGGCCACTCGCAGT
CCGCAAGGCCTGCGCTTCCCGCTTTGCGGTCCTGGGCACACCCGGCCCGGGTTGCCCAGCATCGCATGGG
TCTGAGGACCAGGTAGGGCGCGGGTGCAGAGACAGCCAGGGAGGCTCGAGGCGACCTAGATGGGCGGGGG
AATGCTAGTAGGGCGGGGAGGGGTTAATGTGGAGCTATCACCCCCTTTTGGCCCGTTGGGCTCTGTGACG
TGCTCATTATCTCCGCTGTCCGGGTTCTCGCTCACCGTGCCCATCCCTGGCTGCATGGGGAGAGGGGCCC
CGAGGCCCTGAGACTCGTCCAGTTATCCACCTGGGGTGGGAATCTTGCTTCCCGATCCATCTGGCTGCGA
CATCTACGGCTTCAGCAGGCCCTGCCCGGGAGTCGGGCATATTGAAGGGTTCGTATCCTTGCCGTCACCC
TTGGCCCCTCCCGGCTCGGCAGGAGCTGGGGGTGGGGAAACTATAGATTTCCCGGGCCCCGCTTCCACTG
CCTCACCCCCTTCTTTTGCTCGAGCCCAAGACAAGGTGTTAACGGTCTTCAAGTGCAAGGGTTAGGTTTG
GTGGGAGCATAGGCTAAGCACCACCCTCATTTTACAGGGGCTTCTAGGGTGCCAGATCTGCGGGGGTCGA
TTGGGAAGAACTAGAAGCTAAAAAGGAGAAGGGCGGATTAACGTTTTATTTTAATCTGGTTTTGAGCTGC
CGTTGCCGTCTGGGGCGGCCGGGCGGGGCGGAGCTGGGACTGCCAAGGGCAGCCAAAGCAGCAGGGAGGG
AGGGGGCGCTCCGGTGCTCAGGATGCTGGGGAAGAAGGAAGAGGCCACCCCAACGCTGACAGCTTGGAGG
ACCTAGCCCCTGCCCCCCGGTCCCTTCTGAATGCTCCGGGTGGTGTCAGACCAAAGGACGGTTGAGAAGG
ATCTAATCCGCGTCCGCGCCCCAGCCCCGGCTGGCCCCGCCCCCTCCCGAGGGAGCCACTGTCGCAGTGG
GGGGAGGGGGAGATGGGAACGGGTCTGGGGGCGGCTCCCCTCCCCCTCCCTCTCTTGGGACAGACAGCCT
TTGTTCCCGGCGGCGGCGGCAGCGGTGGCCAGACACCTGTGAGGCCGCAGAACTGGCCGAGGGTGGGCGT
GTGAGGACATGGAGGCCCCTTGTCCCCATTCCAGCCCTGCGCCCCTGGGTCCGGGTGCGCCCCCTGAGAC
AGGTCAGCCTTGAGCACCTTTCTGCGGGGAGACTGCAGAGATCGTCCAGTGGCCCTACGGTGCGCCCCAG
CTCCCAACGCACTTCCCCTCCCCCCTCCCAGGGTCGGATTTCCAAGCACGCCACGCCACACACACCTCGG
CTAGCTCCGGGCTCAGAGGGCGCTGGGGTGGCAGGGCGTCCGGGCGCACCTCGGCTAGCGGCACCCTAGC
CCGAGGGCAGGAGGCGGGGATAGAAGGCGGGCGACGGGACCCCTTGGGGCCAGACCCGGCCGGGTTGGGC
AAGCAGGCGGGGCTCCCGGCGTCTCCGCAGTCCCGGACGGGCGTGCCCTGCGCCGCGCACCAACCGGAGC
CACATTCAAGGTGAATCATCCCCGGCCCGCCCCCTGCCCCTCCCCGCCTCGCGGCACCTGAGCCAATGGC
GCTGCGCGAGGGGCGGGCGGGGCCCGGGGCGGGGGGCGGTAAAACCCTCCTGGAGTCATTCTCTGTGCAC
TCCGTCGAGCCCCCGCGCAGCCTTGCCGGAGCCGCAGGGCCTCCGTCCAGCCGCGCGGTCCGGGCAGCCC
GCGCCCCCTGTTCTTCCGGTCCTCGGGCCCAGGTACCTGAGCTCGCTAGCCTCGAGGATATCAAGATCTG
GCCTCGGCGGCCAAGCTTAGACACTAGAGGGTATATAATGGAAGCTCGACTTCCAGCTTGGCAATCCGGT
ACTGTTGGTAAAGCCACCATGGAAGATGCCAAAAACATTAAGAAGGGCCCAGCGCCATTCTACCCACTCG
AAGACGGGACCGCCGGCGAGCAGCTGCACAAAGCCATGAAGCGCTACGCCCTGGTGCCCGGCACCATCGC
CTTTACCGACGCACATATCGAGGTGGACATTACCTACGCCGAGTACTTCGAGATGAGCGTTCGGCTGGCA
GAAGCTATGAAGCGCTATGGGCTGAATACAAACCATCGGATCGTGGTGTGCAGCGAGAATAGCTTGCAGT
TCTTCATGCCCGTGTTGGGTGCCCTGTTCATCGGTGTGGCTGTGGCCCCAGCTAACGACATCTACAACGA
GCGCGAGCTGCTGAACAGCATGGGCATCAGCCAGCCCACCGTCGTATTCGTGAGCAAGAAAGGGCTGCAA
AAGATCCTCAACGTGCAAAAGAAGCTACCGATCATACAAAAGATCATCATCATGGATAGCAAGACCGACT
ACCAGGGCTTCCAAAGCATGTACACCTTCGTGACTTCCCATTTGCCACCCGGCTTCAACGAGTACGACTT
CGTGCCCGAGAGCTTCGACCGGGACAAAACCATCGCCCTGATCATGAACAGTAGTGGCAGTACCGGATTG
CCCAAGGGCGTAGCCCTACCGCACCGCACCGCTTGTGTCCGATTCAGTCATGCCCGCGACCCCATCTTCG
GCAACCAGATCATCCCCGACACCGCTATCCTCAGCGTGGTGCCATTTCACCACGGCTTCGGCATGTTCAC
CACGCTGGGCTACTTGATCTGCGGCTTTCGGGTCGTGCTCATGTACCGCTTCGAGGAGGAGCTATTCTTG
CGCAGCTTGCAAGACTATAAGATTCAATCTGCCCTGCTGGTGCCCACACTATTTAGCTTCTTCGCTAAGA
GCACTCTCATCGACAAGTACGACCTAAGCAACTTGCACGAGATCGCCAGCGGCGGGGCGCCGCTCAGCAA
GGAGGTAGGTGAGGCCGTGGCCAAACGCTTCCACCTACCAGGCATCCGCCAGGGCTACGGCCTGACAGAA
ACAACCAGCGCCATTCTGATCACCCCCGAAGGGGACGACAAGCCTGGCGCAGTAGGCAAGGTGGTGCCCT
TCTTCGAGGCTAAGGTGGTGGACTTGGACACCGGTAAGACACTGGGTGTGAACCAGCGCGGCGAGCTGTG
CGTCCGTGGCCCCATGATCATGAGCGGCTACGTTAACAACCCCGAGGCTACAAACGCTCTCATCGACAAG
GACGGCTGGCTGCACAGCGGCGACATCGCCTACTGGGACGAGGACGAGCACTTCTTCATCGTGGACCGGC
TGAAGAGCCTGATCAAATACAAGGGCTACCAGGTAGCCCCAGCCGAACTGGAGAGCATCCTGCTGCAACA
CCCCAACATCTTCGACGCCGGGGTCGCCGGCCTGCCCGACGACGATGCCGGCGAGCTGCCCGCCGCAGTC
GTCGTGCTGGAACACGGTAAAACCATGACCGAGAAGGAGATCGTGGACTATGTGGCCAGCCAGGTTACAA
CCGCCAAGAAGCTGCGCGGTGGTGTTGTGTTCGTGGACGAGGTGCCTAAAGGACTGACCGGCAAGTTGGA
CGCCCGCAAGATCCGCGAGATTCTCATTAAGGCCAAGAAGGGCGGCAAGATCGCCGTGTAATAATTCTAG
AGTCGGGGCGGCCGGCCGCTTCGAGCAGACATGATAAGATACATTGATGAGTTTGGACAAACCACAACTA
GAATGCAGTGAAAAAAATGCTTTATTTGTGAAATTTGTGATGCTATTGCTTTATTTGTAACCATTATAAG
CTGCAATAAACAAGTTAACAACAACAATTGCATTCATTTTATGTTTCAGGTTCAGGGGGAGGTGTGGGAG
GTTTTTTAAAGCAAGTAAAACCTCTACAAATGTGGTAAAATCGATAAGGATCCGTCGACCGATGCCCTTG
AGAGCCTTCAACCCAGTCAGCTCCTTCCGGTGGGCGCGGGGCATGACTATCGTCGCCGCACTTATGACTG
TCTTCTTTATCATGCAACTCGTAGGACAGGTGCCGGCAGCGCTCTTCCGCTTCCTCGCTCACTGACTCGC
TGCGCTCGGTCGTTCGGCTGCGGCGAGCGGTATCAGCTCACTCAAAGGCGGTAATACGGTTATCCACAGA
ATCAGGGGATAACGCAGGAAAGAACATGTGAGCAAAAGGCCAGCAAAAGGCCAGGAACCGTAAAAAGGCC
GCGTTGCTGGCGTTTTTCCATAGGCTCCGCCCCCCTGACGAGCATCACAAAAATCGACGCTCAAGTCAGA
GGTGGCGAAACCCGACAGGACTATAAAGATACCAGGCGTTTCCCCCTGGAAGCTCCCTCGTGCGCTCTCC
TGTTCCGACCCTGCCGCTTACCGGATACCTGTCCGCCTTTCTCCCTTCGGGAAGCGTGGCGCTTTCTCAT
AGCTCACGCTGTAGGTATCTCAGTTCGGTGTAGGTCGTTCGCTCCAAGCTGGGCTGTGTGCACGAACCCC
CCGTTCAGCCCGACCGCTGCGCCTTATCCGGTAACTATCGTCTTGAGTCCAACCCGGTAAGACACGACTT
ATCGCCACTGGCAGCAGCCACTGGTAACAGGATTAGCAGAGCGAGGTATGTAGGCGGTGCTACAGAGTTC
TTGAAGTGGTGGCCTAACTACGGCTACACTAGAAGAACAGTATTTGGTATCTGCGCTCTGCTGAAGCCAG
TTACCTTCGGAAAAAGAGTTGGTAGCTCTTGATCCGGCAAACAAACCACCGCTGGTAGCGGTGGTTTTTT
TGTTTGCAAGCAGCAGATTACGCGCAGAAAAAAAGGATCTCAAGAAGATCCTTTGATCTTTTCTACGGGG
TCTGACGCTCAGTGGAACGAAAACTCACGTTAAGGGATTTTGGTCATGAGATTATCAAAAAGGATCTTCA
CCTAGATCCTTTTAAATTAAAAATGAAGTTTTAAATCAATCTAAAGTATATATGAGTAAACTTGGTCTGA
CAGCGGCCGCAAATGCTAAACCACTGCAGTGGTTACCAGTGCTTGATCAGTGAGGCACCGATCTCAGCGA
TCTGCCTATTTCGTTCGTCCATAGTGGCCTGACTCCCCGTCGTGTAGATCACTACGATTCGTGAGGGCTT
ACCATCAGGCCCCAGCGCAGCAATGATGCCGCGAGAGCCGCGTTCACCGGCCCCCGATTTGTCAGCAATG
AACCAGCCAGCAGGGAGGGCCGAGCGAAGAAGTGGTCCTGCTACTTTGTCCGCCTCCATCCAGTCTATGA
GCTGCTGTCGTGATGCTAGAGTAAGAAGTTCGCCAGTGAGTAGTTTCCGAAGAGTTGTGGCCATTGCTAC
TGGCATCGTGGTATCACGCTCGTCGTTCGGTATGGCTTCGTTCAACTCTGGTTCCCAGCGGTCAAGCCGG
GTCACATGATCACCCATATTATGAAGAAATGCAGTCAGCTCCTTAGGGCCTCCGATCGTTGTCAGAAGTA
AGTTGGCCGCGGTGTTGTCGCTCATGGTAATGGCAGCACTACACAATTCTCTTACCGTCATGCCATCCGT
AAGATGCTTTTCCGTGACCGGCGAGTACTCAACCAAGTCGTTTTGTGAGTAGTGTATACGGCGACCAAGC
TGCTCTTGCCCGGCGTCTATACGGGACAACACCGCGCCACATAGCAGTACTTTGAAAGTGCTCATCATCG
GGAATCGTTCTTCGGGGCGGAAAGACTCAAGGATCTTGCCGCTATTGAGATCCAGTTCGATATAGCCCAC
TCTTGCACCCAGTTGATCTTCAGCATCTTTTACTTTCACCAGCGTTTCGGGGTGTGCAAAAACAGGCAAG
CAAAATGCCGCAAAGAAGGGAATGAGTGCGACACGAAAATGTTGGATGCTCATACTCGTCCTTTTTCAAT
ATTATTGAAGCATTTATCAGGGTTACTAGTACGTCTCTCAAGGATAAGTAAGTAATATTAAGGTACGGGA
GGTATTGGACAGGCCGCAATAAAATATCTTTATTTTCATTACATCTGTGTGTTGGTTTTTTGTGTGAATC
GATAGTACTAACATACGCTCTCCATCAAAACAAAA
Features (pLannotate 1.2.2; 13 found; start..end, strand, type, name):
    496..699     +  CDS            C9orf85 (fragment): CI085_HUMAN - Experimental evidence at protein level: Swiss-Prot protein existence level 1. From Homo sapiens (Human).
    702..761     -  CDS            NANOGNB (fragment): NANGN_HUMAN - Experimental evidence at transcript level: Swiss-Prot protein existence level 2. From Homo sapiens (Human).
    857..1087    -  CDS            C9orf85 (fragment): CI085_HUMAN - Experimental evidence at protein level: Swiss-Prot protein existence level 1. From Homo sapiens (Human).
   4925..4956    +  promoter       minP: minimal TATA-box promoter with low basal activity
   4989..6641    +  CDS            luciferase: firefly luciferase synthetic luc2 version of the luciferase gene
   6685..6806    -  polyA_signal   SV40 poly(A) signal: SV40 polyadenylation signal
   6829..6897    -  CDS            large T antigen (fragment): large T antigen from SV40 (simian virus 40)
   6913..7045    +  CDS            TcR (fragment): tetracycline efflux protein; tet; confers resistance to tetracycline
   7225..7813    -  rep_origin     ori: high-copy-number ColE1/pMB1/pBR322/pUC origin of replication
   8013..8873    -  CDS            AmpR: β-lactamase confers resistance to ampicillin, carbenicillin, and related antibiotics
   8874..8915    -  promoter       AmpR promoter (fragment): bla
   8978..9026    +  polyA_signal   poly(A) signal: synthetic polyadenylation signal
   9040..66      +  misc_feature   pause site (across the origin): RNA polymerase II transcriptional pause signal from the human α2 globin gene
