[The description below was written by a language model from this plasmid's Addgene catalogue record and pLannotate feature annotations shown in this document.]
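Description:
pGL4-Cluster Promoter Delta 2 is a firefly luciferase reporter plasmid built on the Promega pGL4 backbone, about 9.1 kb in total. It carries a roughly 4.7–4.8 kb fragment of human genomic DNA from the promoter region of the miR-183-96-182 microRNA cluster. The fragment was inserted at a KpnI site that is retained on both sides. The plasmid is maintained in E. coli at high copy through a ColE1/pUC-type origin and selected with ampicillin via the β-lactamase gene. No mammalian selection marker is annotated, which fits transient transfection use.

In the feature tables the insert lies upstream of a minimal TATA-box promoter (minP) with low basal activity, followed by the synthetic luc2 firefly luciferase coding sequence and an SV40 late polyadenylation signal. Luciferase output therefore reflects the regulatory activity contributed by the cloned cluster sequence. A synthetic poly(A) signal and an RNA polymerase II transcriptional pause site sit upstream of the insert, standard pGL4 elements that limit read-through transcription from the backbone into the reporter. The short "C9orf85", "NANOGNB/OR1F12", large T antigen and TcR fragment calls are probably spurious similarity matches within the genomic insert or backbone remnants, not functional genes.

The "Delta 2" name suggests membership in a promoter deletion series, though the record does not define the deleted region. The associated study concerns KLF4 regulation of this miRNA cluster, so the construct is suited to mapping promoter activity and transcription factor responsiveness. The repository's sequencing differs from the depositor's sequence at several single-base positions. The depositor regards these as possible SNPs lying away from the transcription factor binding sites of interest.
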