Addgene plasmid #100127: pGL4-Cluster Promoter Delta 2
Purpose: It contains ~4.8 Kb of the miR-183-96-182 cluster promoter
Depositing lab: Eva Hernando. Depositing organization: NYU Grossman School of Medicine. Publication: Kruppel-like factor 4 (KLF4) regulates the miR-183~96~182 cluster under physiologic and pathologic conditions. Segura MF, Jubierre L, Li S, Soriano A, Koetz L, Gaziel-Sovran A, Masanas M, Kleffman K, Dankert JF, Walsh MJ, Hernando E. Oncotarget. 2017 Apr 18;8(16):26298-26311. doi: 10.18632/oncotarget.15459. PubMed 28412746.
Backbone
  Vector backbone: pGL4
  Backbone manufacturer: Promega
  Backbone size w/o insert (bp): 4334
  Total vector size (bp): 9066
  Vector type: Luciferase
Growth in bacteria
  Bacterial resistance: Ampicillin, 100 μg/mL
  Growth temperature: 37°C
  Growth strain: DH5alpha
  Copy number: High Copy
Gene/Insert
  Gene/Insert name: miR-183-96-82 Cluster promoter 4.8Kb Fragment (alt name: miR-182 cluster promoter)
  Species: H. sapiens (human)
  Insert size (bp): 4732
  Entrez Gene: MIR182 (a.k.a. MIRN182, miRNA182, mir-182)
  Cloning method: Restriction Enzyme; 5′ cloning site KpnI (not destroyed); 3′ cloning site KpnI (not destroyed)
  Sequencing primers: 5′ TAGCAAAATAGGCTGTCCCC
Terms and licenses: Academic/Nonprofit Terms; Industry Terms: Not Available to Industry
Depositor comments: Addgene's sequencing results found the following discrepancies compared to the depositor's sequence: 367A>G, 739G>A, 928_929insA, 945delA, 1009C>T, 1682G>A, 2324A>T, 2503G>C, 3233A>G, 4092delG, 4784G>T. These differences could be SNPs and do not occur near the binding sites of the transcription factors of interest; thus they should not affect plasmid function.
How to cite: pGL4-Cluster Promoter Delta 2 was a gift from Eva Hernando (Addgene plasmid # 100127 ; http://n2t.net/addgene:100127 ; RRID:Addgene_100127)
